>Addgene plasmid #87954 | TUBG1 | addgene full sequence | sequence record 178205 | Addgene NGS Result
TGCTCTGATGCCGCCGTGTTCCGGCTGTCAGCGCAGGGGCGCCCGGTTCTTTTTGTCAAGACCGACCTGT
CCGGTGCCCTGAATGAACTGCAAGACGAGGCAGCGCGGCTATCGTGGCTGGCCACGACGGGCGTTCCTTG
CGCAGCTGTGCTCGACGTTGTCACTGAAGCGGGAAGGGACTGGCTGCTATTGGGCGAAGTGCCGGGGCAG
GATCTCCTGTCATCTCACCTTGCTCCTGCCGAGAAAGTATCCATCATGGCTGATGCAATGCGGCGGCTGC
ATACGCTTGATCCGGCTACCTGCCCATTCGACCACCAAGCGAAACATCGCATCGAGCGAGCACGTACTCG
GATGGAAGCCGGTCTTGTCGATCAGGATGATCTGGACGAAGAGCATCAGGGGCTCGCGCCAGCCGAACTG
TTCGCCAGGCTCAAGGCGAGCATGCCCGACGGCGAGGATCTCGTCGTGACCCATGGCGATGCCTGCTTGC
CGAATATCATGGTGGAAAATGGCCGCTTTTCTGGATTCATCGACTGTGGCCGGCTGGGTGTGGCGGACCG
CTATCAGGACATAGCGTTGGCTACCCGTGATATTGCTGAAGAGCTTGGCGGCGAATGGGCTGACCGCTTC
CTCGTGCTTTACGGTATCGCCGCTCCCGATTCGCAGCGCATCGCCTTCTATCGCCTTCTTGACGAGTTCT
TCTGAGCGGGACTCTGGGGTTCGAAATGACCGACCAAGCGACGCCCAACCTGCCATCACGAGATTTCGAT
TCCACCGCCGCCTTCTATGAAAGGTTGGGCTTCGGAATCGTTTTCCGGGACGCCGGCTGGATGATCCTCC
AGCGCGGGGATCTCATGCTGGAGTTCTTCGCCCACCCTAGGGGGAGGCTAACTGAAACACGGAAGGAGAC
AATACCGGAAGGAACCCGCGCTATGACGGCAATAAAAAGACAGAATAAAACGCACGGTGTTGGGTCGTTT
GTTCATAAACGCGGGGTTCGGTCCCAGGGCTGGCACTCTGTCGATACCCCACCGAGACCCCATTGGGGCC
AATACGCCCGCGTTTCTTCCTTTTCCCCACCCCACCCCCCAAGTTCGGGTGAAGGCCCAGGGCTCGCAGC
CAACGTCGGGGCGGCAGGCCCTGCCATAGCCTCAGGTTACTCATATATACTTTAGATTGATTTAAAACTT
CATTTTTAATTTAAAAGGGTCTAGGTGAAGATCCTTTTTGATAATCTCATGACCAAAATCCCTTAACGTG
AGTTTTCGTTCCACTGAGCGTCAGACCCCGTAGAAAAGATCAAAGGATCTTCTTGAGATCCTTTTTTTCT
GCGCGTAATCTGCTGCTTGCAAACAAAAAAACCACCGCTACCAGCGGTGGTTTGTTTGCCGGATCAAGAG
CTACCAACTCTTTTTCCGAAGGTAACTGGCTTCAGCAGAGCGCAGATACCAAATACTGTTCTTCTAGTGT
AGCCGTAGTTAGGCCACCACTTCAAGAACTCTGTAGCACCGCCTACATACCTCGCTCTGCTAATCCTGTT
ACCAGTGGCTGCTGCCAGTGGCGATAAGTCGTGTCTTACCGGGTTGGACTCAAGACGATAGTTACCGGAT
AAGGCGCAGCGGTCGGGCTGAACGGGGGGTTCGTGCACACAGCCCAGCTTGGAGCGAACGACCTACACCG
AACTGAGATACCTACAGCGTGAGCTATGAGAAAGCGCCACGCTTCCCGAAGGGAGAAAGGCGGACAGGTA
TCCGGTAAGCGGCAGGGTCGGAACAGGAGAGCGCACGAGGGAGCTTCCAGGGGGAAACGCCTGGTATCTT
TATAGTCCTGTCGGGTTTCGCCACCTCTGACTTGAGCGTCGATTTTTGTGATGCTCGTCAGGGGGGCGGA
GCCTATGGAAAAACGCCAGCAACGCGGCCTTTTTACGGTTCCTGGCCTTTTGCTGGCCTTTTGCTCACAT
GTTCTTTCCTGCGTTATCCCCTGATTCTGTGGATAACCGTATTACCGCCATGCATTAGTTATTAATAGTA
ATCAATTACGGGGTCATTAGTTCATAGCCCATATATGGAGTTCCGCGTTACATAACTTACGGTAAATGGC
CCGCCTGGCTGACCGCCCAACGACCCCCGCCCATTGACGTCAATAATGACGTATGTTCCCATAGTAACGC
CAATAGGGACTTTCCATTGACGTCAATGGGTGGAGTATTTACGGTAAACTGCCCACTTGGCAGTACATCA
AGTGTATCATATGCCAAGTACGCCCCCTATTGACGTCAATGACGGTAAATGGCCCGCCTGGCATTATGCC
CAGTACATGACCTTATGGGACTTTCCTACTTGGCAGTACATCTACGTATTAGTCATCGCTATTACCATGG
TGATGCGGTTTTGGCAGTACATCAATGGGCGTGGATAGCGGTTTGACTCACGGGGATTTCCAAGTCTCCA
CCCCATTGACGTCAATGGGAGTTTGTTTTGGCACCAAAATCAACGGGACTTTCCAAAATGTCGTAACAAC
TCCGCCCCATTGACGCAAATGGGCGGTAGGCGTGTACGGTGGGAGGTCTATATAAGCAGAGCTGGTTTAG
TGAACCGTCAGATCCGCTAGCGCTACCGGTCGCCACCATGGTGAGCAAGGGCGAGGAGCTGTTCACCGGG
GTGGTGCCCATCCTGGTCGAGCTGGACGGCGACGTAAACGGCCACAAGTTCAGCGTGTCCGGCGAGGGCG
AGGGCGATGCCACCTACGGCAAGCTGACCCTGAAGTTCATCTGCACCACCGGCAAGCTGCCCGTGCCCTG
GCCCACCCTCGTGACCACCCTGACCTACGGCGTGCAGTGCTTCAGCCGCTACCCCGACCACATGAAGCAG
CACGACTTCTTCAAGTCCGCCATGCCCGAAGGCTACGTCCAGGAGCGCACCATCTTCTTCAAGGACGACG
GCAACTACAAGACCCGCGCCGAGGTGAAGTTCGAGGGCGACACCCTGGTGAACCGCATCGAGCTGAAGGG
CATCGACTTCAAGGAGGACGGCAACATCCTGGGGCACAAGCTGGAGTACAACTACAACAGCCACAACGTC
TATATCATGGCCGACAAGCAGAAGAACGGCATCAAGGTGAACTTCAAGATCCGCCACAACATCGAGGACG
GCAGCGTGCAGCTCGCCGACCACTACCAGCAGAACACCCCCATCGGCGACGGCCCCGTGCTGCTGCCCGA
CAACCACTACCTGAGCACCCAGTCCGCCCTGAGCAAAGACCCCAACGAGAAGCGCGATCACATGGTCCTG
CTGGAGTTCGTGACCGCCGCCGGGATCACTCTCGGCATGGACGAGCTGTACAAGTCCGGACTCAGATCTC
GAGCTCAAGCTTCGATGCCGAGGGAAATCATCACCCTACAGTTGGGCCAGTGCGGCAATCAGATTGGGTT
CGAGTTCTGGAAACAGCTGTGCGCCGAGCATGGTATCAGCCCCGAGGGCATCGTGGAGGAGTTCGCCACC
GAGGGCACTGACCACAAGGACGTCTTTTTCTACCAGGCAGACGATGAGCACTACATCCCCCGGGCCGTGC
TGCTGGACTTGGAACCCCGGGTGATCCACTCCATCCTCAACTCCCCCTATGCCAAGCTCTACAACCCAGA
GAACATCTACCTGTCGGAACATGGAGGAGGAGCTGGCAACAACTGGGCCAGCGGATTCTCCCAGGGAGAA
AAGATCCATGAGGACATTTTTGACATCATAGACCGGGAGGCAGATGGTAGTGACAGTCTAGAGGGCTTTG
TGCTGTGTCACTCCATTGCTGGGGGGACAGGCTCTGGACTGGGTTCCTACCTCTTAGAACGGCTGAATGA
CAGGTATCCTAAGAAGCTGGTGCAGACATACTCAGTGTTTCCCAACCAGGACGAGATGAGCGATGTGGTG
GTCCAGCCTTACAATTCACTCCTCACACTCAAGAGGCTGACGCAGAATGCAGACTGTGTGGTGGTGCTGG
ACAACACAGCCCTGAACCGGATTGCCACAGACCGCCTGCACATCCAGAACCCATCCTTCTCCCAGATCAA
CCAGCTGGTGTCTACCATCATGTCAGCCAGCACCACCACCCTGCGCTACCCTGGCTACATGAACAATGAC
CTCATCGGCCTCATCGCCTCGCTCATTCCCACCCCACGGCTCCACTTCCTCATGACCGGCTACACCCCTC
TCACTACGGACCAGTCAGTGGCCAGCGTGAGGAAGACCACGGTCCTGGATGTCATGAGGCGGCTGCTGCA
GCCCAAGAACGTGATGGTGTCCACAGGCCGAGACCGCCAGACCAACCACTGCTACATCGCCATCCTCAAC
ATCATCCAGGGAGAGGTGGACCCCACCCAGGTCCACAAGAGCTTGCAGAGGATCCGGGAACGCAAGTTGG
CCAACTTCATCCCGTGGGGCCCCGCCAGCATCCAGGTGGCCCTGTCGAGGAAGTCTCCCTACCTGCCCTC
GGCCCACCGGGTCAGCGGGCTCATGATGGCCAACCACACCAGCATCTCCTCGCTCTTCGAGAGAACCTGT
CGCCAGTATGACAAGCTGCGTAAGCGGGAGGCCTTCCTGGAGCAGTTCCGCAAGGAGGATATGTTTAAGG
ACAACTTTGATGAGATGGACACATCCAGGGAGATTGTGCAGCAGCTCATCGATGAGTACCATGCGGCCAC
ACGGCCAGACTACATCTCCTGGGGCACCCAGGAGCAGTGAGAATTCTGCAGTCGACGGTACCGCGGGCCC
GGGATCCACCGGATCTAGATAACTGATCATAATCAGCCATACCACATTTGTAGAGGTTTTACTTGCTTTA
AAAAACCTCCCACACCTCCCCCTGAACCTGAAACATAAAATGAATGCAATTGTTGTTGTTAACTTGTTTA
TTGCAGCTTATAATGGTTACAAATAAAGCAATAGCATCACAAATTTCACAAATAAAGCATTTTTTTCACT
GCATTCTAGTTGTGGTTTGTCCAAACTCATCAATGTATCTTAACGCGTAAATTGTAAGCGTTAATATTTT
GTTAAAATTCGCGTTAAATTTTTGTTAAATCAGCTCATTTTTTAACCAATAGGCCGAAATCGGCAAAATC
CCTTATAAATCAAAAGAATAGACCGAGATAGGGT
[37 nt withheld, positions 5145-5181]
AAAGAACGTGGACTCCAACGTCAAAGG
[49 nt withheld, positions 5209-5257]
T
[91 nt withheld, positions 5259-5349]
G
[124 nt withheld, positions 5351-5474]
CAGGTGGCACTTTTCGGGGAAATGTGCGCGGAACCCCTATTTGTTTATTTTTCTAAATACATTCAAATAT
GTATCCGCTCATGAGACAATAACCCTGATAAATGCTTCAATAATATTGAAAAAGGAAGAGTCCTGAGGCG
GAAAGAACCAGCTGTGGAATGTGTGTCAGTTAGGGTGTGGAAAGTCCCCAGGCTCCCCAGCAGGCAGAAG
TATGCAAAGCATGCATCTCAATTAGTCAGCAACCAGGTGTGGAAAGTCCCCAGGCTCCCCAGCAGGCAGA
AGTATGCAAAGCATGCATCTCAATTAGTCAGCAACCATAGTCCCGCCCCTAACTCCGCCCATCCCGCCCC
TAACTCCGCCCAGTTCCGCCCATTCTCCGCCCCATGGCTGACTAATTTTTTTTATTTATGCAGAGGCCGA
GGCCGCCTCGGCCTCTGAGCTATTCCAGAAGTAGTGAGGAGGCTTTTTTGGAGGCCTAGGCTTTTGCAAA
GATCGATCAAGAGACAGGATGAGGATCGTTTCGCATGATTGAACAAGATGGATTGCACGCAGGTTCTCCG
GCCGCTTGGGTGGAGAGGCTATTCGGCTATGACTGGGCACAACAGACAATCGGC
Features (pLannotate 1.2.2; 16 found; start..end, strand, type, name):
    726..878     +  CDS            ble (fragment): BLE_KLEPN - Experimental evidence at protein level: Swiss-Prot protein existence level 1. Binding protein with a strong affinity to the bleomycin family of antibiotics. Binds to CL990; an antimitotic-antibiotic compound. From Klebsiella pneumoniae.
    937..984     +  polyA_signal   HSV TK poly(A) signal: herpes simplex virus thymidine kinase polyadenylation signal (Cole and Stacy, 1985)
   1075..1091    -  polyA_signal   bGH poly(A) signal (fragment): bovine growth hormone polyadenylation signal
   1313..1901    +  rep_origin     ori: high-copy-number ColE1/pMB1/pBR322/pUC origin of replication
   2076..2379    +  enhancer       CMV enhancer: human cytomegalovirus immediate early enhancer
   2380..2583    +  promoter       CMV promoter: human cytomegalovirus (CMV) immediate early promoter
   2628..3344    +  CDS            EGFP: EGFP is a basic (constitutively fluorescent) green fluorescent protein published in 1996, derived from Aequorea victoria. It is reported to be a rapidly-maturing weak dimer with moderate acid sensitivity.
   3345..3375    +  misc_feature   MCS (fragment): multiple cloning site
   3375..4727    +  CDS            TUBG1: TBG1_HUMAN - Also known as TUBG. Experimental evidence at protein level: Swiss-Prot protein existence level 1. Tubulin is the major constituent of microtubules. The gamma chain is found at microtubule organizing centers (MTOC) such as the spindle poles or the centrosome. Pericentriolar matrix component that regulates alpha/beta chain minus-end nucleation, centrosome duplication and spindle formation. From Homo sapiens (Human).
   4731..4767    +  misc_feature   MCS (fragment): multiple cloning site
   4784..4868    +  CDS            large T antigen (fragment): large T antigen from SV40 (simian virus 40)
   4891..5012    +  polyA_signal   SV40 poly(A) signal: SV40 polyadenylation signal
   5046..5474    -  rep_origin     f1 ori (sequence partly withheld): f1 bacteriophage origin of replication; arrow indicates direction of (+) strand synthesis
   5501..5605    +  promoter       AmpR promoter: bla
   5607..5964    +  promoter       SV40 promoter: SV40 enhancer and early promoter
   5999..705     +  CDS            NeoR/KanR (across the origin): aminoglycoside phosphotransferase from Tn5; aph(3')-II (or nptII); confers resistance to neomycin, kanamycin, and G418 (Geneticin®)
