[The description below was written by a language model from this plasmid's Addgene catalogue record and pLannotate feature annotations shown in this document.]
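Description:
TUBG1 is a mammalian expression plasmid built on the pEGFP-C1 backbone that produces human gamma-tubulin 1 fused at its N-terminus to EGFP. In the sequenced 6,088-nt record, the human cytomegalovirus immediate-early enhancer and promoter drive an EGFP open reading frame that runs through a short remnant of the multiple cloning site directly into the TUBG1 coding sequence. This is followed by the remaining polylinker and the SV40 polyadenylation signal. The annotated TUBG1 CDS spans about 1.35 kb, consistent with the catalogue note that the whole protein is encoded. The catalogue's stated insert size of 999 bp does not match this, and the record does not explain the difference. The provenance note also names a different vector from the listed pEGFP-C1 backbone, but the EGFP-then-insert layout fits a C1-type, N-terminal tag arrangement.

The insert carries two C-to-T substitutions, at positions 1236 and 1242, in the C-terminal portion of the gene. According to the record, these make the transcript resistant to a gamma-tubulin shRNA. This suits the construct to rescue experiments in which endogenous TUBG1 is knocked down and replaced by the fluorescent fusion, as well as to live or fixed imaging of gamma-tubulin localisation.

Propagation in bacteria relies on a high-copy ColE1/pUC-type origin, and an f1 origin is also present. A single Tn5 NeoR/KanR gene serves both hosts. A bacterial bla-type promoter gives kanamycin resistance in E. coli. The SV40 enhancer/early promoter, with the HSV TK polyadenylation signal, allows G418 selection of stably transfected mammalian cells. The short ble, bGH poly(A) and large T antigen fragments in the annotation appear to be partial matches to backbone sequence rather than functional elements.
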