Addgene plasmid #87954: TUBG1
Purpose: expresses human gamma-tubulin with a GFP-tag on the N-terminal of the protein
Depositing lab: Maria Alvarado-Kristensson. Depositing organization: Lund University. Publication: Gamma-tubulin coordinates nuclear envelope assembly around chromatin. Rossello CA, Lindstrom L, Glindre J, Eklund G, Alvarado-Kristensson M. Heliyon. 2016 Sep 24;2(9):e00166. eCollection 2016 Sep. e00166 PubMed 27699285.
Backbone
  Vector backbone: pEGFP-C1
  Vector type: Mammalian Expression
  Selectable markers: Neomycin (select with G418)
Growth in bacteria
  Bacterial resistance: Kanamycin, 50 μg/mL
  Growth temperature: 37°C
  Growth strain: DH5alpha
  Copy number: Unknown
Gene/Insert
  Gene/Insert name: gamma-tubulin 1 (alt name: TUBG1)
  Species: H. sapiens (human)
  Insert size (bp): 999
  Mutation: whole protein, The C-terminal is a sh-gamma-tubulin resistant gene. C 1236 and 1242 are mutated to T
  GenBank ID: NM_001070.4
  Entrez Gene: TUBG1 (a.k.a. CDCBM4, GCP-1, TUBG, TUBGCP1)
  Tag / fusion protein: GFP (N terminal on insert)
Resource information
  A portion of this plasmid was derived from a plasmid made by: The TUBG1 was originally cloned by Dr. Jiri Bartek, I subclonned the gamma-tubulin gene into the pEGFN1 vector, and then mutated C 1236 and 1242 are mutated to T.
Terms and licenses: Academic/Nonprofit Terms; Industry Terms: Not Available to Industry
How to cite: TUBG1 was a gift from Maria Alvarado-Kristensson (Addgene plasmid # 87954 ; http://n2t.net/addgene:87954 ; RRID:Addgene_87954)
