>Addgene plasmid #87954 | TUBG1 | depositor partial sequence | sequence record 171544 | human TUBG1 sh gamma-tubulin resistant
TCGAGCTCAAGCTTCGATGCCGAGGGAAATCATCACCCTACAGTTGGGCCAGTGCGGCAATCAGATTGGG
TTCGAGTTCTGGAAACAGCTGTGCGCCGAGCATGGTATCAGCCCCGAGGGCATCGTGGAGGAGTTCGCCA
CCGAGGGCACTGACCACAAGGACGTCTTTTTCTACCAGGCAGACGATGAGCACTACATCCCCCGGGCCGT
GCTGCTGGACTTGGAACCCCGGGTGATCCACTCCATCCTCAACTCCCCCTATGCCAAGCTCTACAACCCA
GAGAACATCTACCTGTCGGAACATGGAGGAGGAGCTGGCAACAACTGGGCCAGCGGATTCTCCCAGGGAG
AAAAGATCCATGAGGACATTTTTGACATCATAGACCGGGAGGCAGATGGTAGTGACAGTCTAGAGGGCTT
TGTGCTGTGTCACTCCATTGCTGGGGGGACAGGCTCTGGACTGGGTTCCTACCTCTTAGAACGGCTGAAT
GACAGGTATCCTAAGAAGCTGGTGCAGACATACTCAGTGTTTCCCAACCAGGACGAGATGAGCGATGTGG
TGGTCCAGCCTTACAATTCACTCCTCACACTCAAGAGGCTGACGCAGAATGCAGACTGTGTGGTGGTGCT
GGACAACACAGCCCTGAACCGGATTGCCACAGACCGCCTGCACATCCAGAACCCATCCTTCTCCCAGATC
AACCAGCTGGTGTCTACCATCATGTCAGCCAGCACCACCACCCTGCGCTACCCTGGCTACATGAACAATG
ACCTCATCGGCCTCATCGCCTCGCTCATTCCCACCCCACGGCTCCACTTCCTCATGACCGGCTACACCCC
TCTCACTACGGACCAGTCAGTGGCCAGCGTGAGGAAGACCACGGTCCTGGATGTCATGAGGCGGCTGCTG
CAGCCCAAGAACGTGATGGTGTCCACAGGCCGAGACCGCCAGACCAACCACTGCTACATCGCCATCCTCA
ACATCATCCAGGGAGAGGTGGACCCCACCCAGGTCCACAAGAGCTTGCAGAGGATCCGGGAACGCAAGTT
GGCCAACTTCATCCCGTGGGGCCCCGCCAGCATCCAGGTGGCCCTGTCGAGGAAGTCTCCCTACCTGCCC
TCGGCCCACCGGGTCAGCGGGCTCATGATGGCCAACCACACCAGCATCTCCTCGCTCTTCGAGAGAACCT
GTCGCCAGTATGACAAGCTGCGTAAGCGGGAGGCCTTCCTGGAGCAGTTCCGCAAGGAGGATATGTTTAA
GGACAACTTTGATGAGATGGACACATCCAGGGAGATTGTGCAGCAGCTCATCGATGAGTACCATGCGGCC
ACACGGCCAGACTACATCTCCTGGGGCACCCAGGAGCAGTGAGAATTCTGCAGTCGACGGTACCGCGGGC
CC
